>Addgene plasmid #185880 | pILGFP5EC4 | addgene full sequence | sequence record 370826 | Addgene NGS Result
TTACCCGGGAATCTCGGTCGTAATGATTTGATATGAAGGCATGCCCGGATATGAAAATGGAATGCTAGCT
CAATGGGATCTAAGATCACCGGAATGCCCAGTTGGTGAGTTTTTAATTAATGAAGGCACCCCAATAAACA
ATGTCTACTTTGCAGCCGGAGCCTTATTTGTATCTTCTGGATTCGACACCAGTATTAAGCTTGACATTAT
TTCAGACCCAGAAAGTGAACGGCCCGCTATTGAATTTGAGACGCCCACCTTTTTAGTTTCCAATGACGAT
GAGGTCAGCCAATTCTGTTACGTTTCTGATGATGAATCAAATGGGGAGGTGCTTGAAGTTGGAAAAAACA
ACTTCTGCGCTTTGTATAACTTAAGTAATCCTTAACCTCTTTCGTACTAGTAACTTTTTCAAAAAAGTTC
ACTTCGCTGCATGAGCTTGGCGTAATGCGCTTTGAGGGTGATAATGCATTTTATTTCCATATGAAATATG
TCTAAAATAGAACAATTCACTAAGAACAAGAAGGCCAAACTAAGCAGAATATGGACTTCGAGACTAATGA
AGACATCAACGGGGTCCGTTTCACCTGGAACGTGTTTCCCTCTACTAGAAGCGACGCTAACAGCAACGTC
GTCCCTGTGGGCTGTTTGTACACACCTTTGAAGGAGTATGACGAATTGAACGTTGCCCCATACAATCCAG
TTGTGTGTTCCGGTCCACACTGTAAGTCGATTCTAAATCCTTACTGTGTGATTGATCCGCGCAATTCGTC
CTGGAGTTGTCCCATCTGTAACTCCAGGAACCATTTACCTCCACAGTACACCAACTTGTCACAGGAGAAT
ATGCCGCTAGAGTTACAGTCCACCACCATTGAGTACATCACCAATAAGCCCGTTACCGTTCCTCCCATTT
TCTTCTTTGTTGTGGATTTGACTTCGGAAACCGAGAACCTCGATTCGCTAAAGGAGTCTATCATCACTTC
TTTGTCTCTATTACCTCCCAACGCGCTGATTGGGTTGATCACTTACGGAAACGTTTAAACAAGCTTGGCG
TAATCATGGTCATAGCTGTTTCCTGTGTGAAATTGTTATCCGCTCACAATTCCACACAACATACGAGCCG
GAAGCATAAAGTGTAAAGCCTGGGGTGCCTAATGAGTGAGCTAACTCACATTAATTGCGTTGCGCTCACT
GCCCGCTTTCCAGTCGGGAAACCTGTCGTGCCAGCTGCATTAATGAATCGGCCAACGCGCGGGGAGAGGC
GGTTTGCGTATTGGGCGCTCTTCCGCTTCCTCGCTCACTGACTCGCTGCGCTCGGTCGTTCGGCTGCGGC
GAGCGGTATCAGCTCACTCAAAGGCGGTAATACGGTTATCCACAGAATCAGGGGATAACGCAGGAAAGAA
CATGTGAGCAAAAGGCCAGCAAAAGGCCAGGAACCGTAAAAAGGCCGCGTTGCTGGCGTTTTTCCATAGG
CTCCGCCCCCCTGACGAGCATCACAAAAATCGACGCTCAAGTCAGAGGTGGCGAAACCCGACAGGACTAT
AAAGATACCAGGCGTTTCCCCCTGGAAGCTCCCTCGTGCGCTCTCCTGTTCCGACCCTGCCGCTTACCGG
ATACCTGTCCGCCTTTCTCCCTTCGGGAAGCGTGGCGCTTTCTCATAGCTCACGCTGTAGGTATCTCAGT
TCGGTGTAGGTCGTTCGCTCCAAGCTGGGCTGTGTGCACGAACCCCCCGTTCAGCCCGACCGCTGCGCCT
TATCCGGTAACTATCGTCTTGAGTCCAACCCGGTAAGACACGACTTATCGCCACTGGCAGCAGCCACTGG
TAACAGGATTAGCAGAGCGAGGTATGTAGGCGGTGCTACAGAGTTCTTGAAGTGGTGGCCTAACTACGGC
TACACTAGAAGAACAGTATTTGGTATCTGCGCTCTGCTGAAGCCAGTTACCTTCGGAAAAAGAGTTGGTA
GCTCTTGATCCGGCAAACAAACCACCGCTGGTAGCGGTGGTTTTTTTGTTTGCAAGCAGCAGATTACGCG
CAGAAAAAAAGGATCTCAAGAAGATCCTTTGATCTTTTCTACGGGGTCTGACGCTCAGTGGAACGAAAAC
TCACGTTAAGGGATTTTGGTCATGAGATTATCAAAAAGGATCTTCACCTAGATCCTTTTAAATTAAAAAT
GAAGTTTTAAATCAATCTAAAGTATATATGAGTAAACTTGGTCTGACAGTTACCAATGCTTAATCAGTGA
GGCACCTATCTCAGCGATCTGTCTATTTCGTTCATCCATAGTTGCCTGACTCCCCGTCGTGTAGATAACT
ACGATACGGGAGGGCTTACCATCTGGCCCCAGTGCTGCAATGATACCGCGAGACCCACGCTCACCGGCTC
CAGATTTATCAGCAATAAACCAGCCAGCCGGAAGGGCCGAGCGCAGAAGTGGTCCTGCAACTTTATCCGC
CTCCATCCAGTCTATTAATTGTTGCCGGGAAGCTAGAGTAAGTAGTTCGCCAGTTAATAGTTTGCGCAAC
GTTGTTGCCATTGCTACAGGCATCGTGGTGTCACGCTCGTCGTTTGGTATGGCTTCATTCAGCTCCGGTT
CCCAACGATCAAGGCGAGTTACATGATCCCCCATGTTGTGCAAAAAAGCGGTTAGCTCCTTCGGTCCTCC
GATCGTTGTCAGAAGTAAGTTGGCCGCAGTGTTATCACTCATGGTTATGGCAGCACTGCATAATTCTCTT
ACTGTCATGCCATCCGTAAGATGCTTTTCTGTGACTGGTGAGTACTCAACCAAGTCATTCTGAGAATAGT
GTATGCGGCGACCGAGTTGCTCTTGCCCGGCGTCAATACGGGATAATACCGCGCCACATAGCAGAACTTT
AAAAGTGCTCATCATTGGAAAACGTTCTTCGGGGCGAAAACTCTCAAGGATCTTACCGCTGTTGAGATCC
AGTTCGATGTAACCCACTCGTGCACCCAACTGATCTTCAGCATCTTTTACTTTCACCAGCGTTTCTGGGT
GAGCAAAAACAGGAAGGCAAAATGCCGCAAAAAAGGGAATAAGGGCGACACGGAAATGTTGAATACTCAT
ACTCTTCCTTTTTCAATATTATTGAAGCATTTATCAGGGTTATTGTCTCATGAGCGGATACATATTTGAA
TGTATTTAGAAAAATAAACAAATAGGGGTTCCGCGCACATTTCCCCGAAAAGTGCCACCTGACGTCTAAG
AAACCATTATTATCATGACATTAACCTATAAAAATAGGCGTATCACGAGGCCCTTTCGTCTCGCGCGTTT
CGGTGATGACGGTGAAAACCTCTGACACATGCAGCTCCCGGAGACGGTCACAGCTTGTCTGTAAGCGGAT
GCCGGGAGCAGACAAGCCCGTCAGGGCGCGTCAGCGGGTGTTGGCGGGTGTCGGGGCTGGCTTAACTATG
CGGCATCAGAGCAGATTGTACTGAGAGTGCACCATATGCGGTGTGAAATACCGCACAGATGCGTAAGGAG
AAAATACCGCATCAGGCGCCATTCGCCATTCAGGCTGCGCAACTGTTGGGAAGGGCGATCGGTGCGGGCC
TCTTCGCTATTACGCCAGCTGGCGAAAGGGGGATGTGCTGCAAGGCGATTAAGTTGGGTAACGCCAGGGT
TTTCCCAGTCACGACGTTGTAAAACGACGGCCAGTGAATTCAGTTTAAACTCTTCTGCTTCGTTCAGCTG
CAGGTTAAAGTAGTTGTCCGTGGACACGAGCGTACCTCTATATTCGGTGCTGTTGAACTTAAGCTTGACG
CCTACACGATGGTTGACCAGGCCTTTGAGGAACGGCTTCGGGTTCACCGGCTGCATCGCGCTGATATCAC
TGCTCTCGCTCATTGTCTTGTTGTGTTGTGACGTAGTGTGTGGTGTGGTATAGTACGCGGTGCTGTGTGT
GCTGTGCTGTTTTTGCGTTGCTCATAGAACCGTTGTTTCTTGCTCTTACCATCTCATGTTCATATATGTT
GGGGAAAAGAGGTGGAACAAGAAAAGTTACCCGGACGGCAGAGCGGTTGTTTTGCCTGCTTTGCCATAAC
ACAGGATGGGATCACACACCCCCCAAGCCATGCTACAACTTGGAAGAGTGCAATTCAAGTTGGTTGTCCT
CAGTAGTTTGAGAGATTGCGCTAATTTTGTTTTATCACCGTTATTTACTGTCAGTTGAGATTTGTCGCTT
GCGACGACTAGCCCGCCGCCTCTCGTTTGTTACAAAGGAGGAAAGTTCTAGCAAGAATAAAAGAAAAACA
CGTTTGAAAAAAGAAAAAAAGATACGGGCCCGAATACCCTCCTTGACAGTCTTGACGTGCGCAGCTCAGG
GGCATGATGTGACTGTCGCCCGTACATTTAGCCCATACATCCCCATGTATAATCATTTGCATCCATACAT
TTTGATGGCCGCACGGCGCGAAGCAAAAATTACGGCTCCTCGCTGCGGACCTGCGAGCAGGGAAACGCTC
CCCTCACAGACGCGTTGAATTGTCCCCACGCCGCGCCCCTGTAGAGAAATATAAAAGGTTAGGATTTGCC
ACTGAGGTTCTTCTTTCATATACTTCCTTTTAAAATCTTGCTAGGATACAGTTCTCACATCACATCCGAA
CATAAACAACCATGGGTAAAAAGCCTGAACTCACCGCGACGTCTGTCGAGAAGTTTCTGATCGAAAAGTT
CGACAGCGTCTCCGACCTGATGCAGCTCTCGGAGGGCGAAGAATCTCGTGCTTTCAGCTTCGATGTAGGA
GGGCGTGGATATGTCCTGCGGGTAAATAGCTGCGCCGATGGTTTCTACAAAGATCGTTATGTTTATCGGC
ACTTTGCATCGGCCGCGCTCCCGATTCCGGAAGTGCTTGACATTGGGGAATTCAGCGAGAGCCTGACCTA
TTGCATCTCCCGCCGTGCACAGGGTGTCACGTTGCAAGACCTGCCTGAAACCGAACTGCCCGCTGTTCTG
CAGCCGGTCGCGGAGGCCATGGATGCGATCGCTGCGGCCGATCTTAGCCAGACGAGCGGGTTCGGCCCAT
TCGGACCGCAAGGAATCGGTCAATACACTACATGGCGTGATTTCATATGCGCGATTGCTGATCCCCATGT
GTATCACTGGCAAACTGTGATGGACGACACCGTCAGTGCGTCCGTCGCGCAGGCTCTCGATGAGCTGATG
CTTTGGGCCGAGGACTGCCCCGAAGTCCGGCACCTCGTGCACGCGGATTTCGGCTCCAACAATGTCCTGA
CGGACAATGGCCGCATAACAGCGGTCATTGACTGGAGCGAGGCGATGTTCGGGGATTCCCAATACGAGGT
CGCCAACATCTTCTTCTGGAGGCCGTGGTTGGCTTGTATGGAGCAGCAGACGCGCTACTTCGAGCGGAGG
CATCCGGAGCTTGCAGGATCGCCGCGGCTCCGGGCGTATATGCTCCGCATTGGTCTTGACCAACTCTATC
AGAGCTTGGTTGACGGCAATTTCGATGATGCAGCTTGGGCGCAGGGTCGATGCGACGCAATCGTCCGATC
CGGAGCCGGGACTGTCGGGCGTACACAAATCGCCCGCAGAAGCGCGGCCGTCTGGACCGATGGCTGTGTA
GAAGTACTCGCCGATAGTGGAAACCGACGCCCCAGCACTCGTCCGAGGGCAAAGGAATAATCAGTACTGA
CAATAAAAAGATTCTTGTTTTCAAGAACTTGTCATTTGTATAGTTTTTTTATATTGTAGTTGTTCTATTT
TAATCAAATGTTAGCGTGATTTATATTTTTTTTCGCCTCGACATCATCTGCCCAGATGCGAAGTTAAGTG
CGCAGAAAGTAATATCATGCGTCAATCGTATGTGAATGCTGGTCGCTATACTGCTGTCGATTCGATACTA
ACGGCGGCCGCGAGCAACGGCTTTCTTTTGTTTTATTTGATCGTTATTAGGCTTTTTGTATAATATAAGG
CCTGTTCAGTCCATTGCGCGTGCAAGAATTTTCCTTTGGACCTGAACGAAAAGAGTAGAGGATTTTATAT
AATATATTCTCCTTCTTTTTTGTACTGCGTGGCCTTTACTACGAATATCTGTATCTAATTTCTTTTCTAA
CTTTTTTATTACCATTACTACTACTACTATTATTATTATTATTATTATTATTATTATTGTGTATGACTAT
AATGCTTTACTGCCTCCAATTATGCTTTTTTTATTATTTTTTTTGGCTGAAACTACAGTATAGTAGGTAT
GTATATATCTAAAACTCAAAAAGAGGCATGTCTAATGTAATACCATCAAAAACAATGAAATTATTTAATG
GAGATAGCCTTTTACCTAGAATGTTAATGACATCCTGCGCTACAGCACCCCCTATAATGGCCGCGACAGG
AGCAAACTCGATACCTTTCTGTTTGATAAACTGTTGTATGTAATCGTCCTTTACCACTGTTGCTGGTACA
CCCAGATTTTCACACCATACGGCCGCATCTCTTTTCATTTGTATTTAAATCCATTTCAAATTTTATGTTT
AGTTCGAGATCCTCAGTTTTCGGCGCATAGGAACCACGTACATAATAACTAAACATAAATCTATAATAAA
TAAAAAACAACGATGGGAGCTCGAGCCTAATAACTTCGTATAGCATACATTATACGAAGTTATATTAAGG
GTTGCTCGACCAGAAAGCGACCACCCAACTTTGGCTGATAATAGCGTATAAACAATGCATACTTTGTACG
TTCAAAATACAATGCAGTAGATATATTTATGCATATTACATATAATACATATCACATAGGAAGCAACAGG
CGCGTTGGACTTTTAATTTTCGAGGACCGCGAATCCTTACATCACACCCAATCCCCCACAAGTGATCCCC
CACACACCATAGCTTCAAAATGTTTCTACTCCTTTTTTACTCTTCCAGATTTTCTCGGACTCCGCGCATC
GCCGTACCACTTCAAAACACCCAAGCACAGCATACTAAATTTCCCCTCTTTCTTCCTCTAGGGTGTCGTT
AATTACCCGTACTAAAGGTTTGGAAAAGAAAAAAGAGACCGCCTCGTTTCTTTTTCTTCGTCGAAAAAGG
CAATAAAAATTTTTATCACGTTTCTTTTTCTTGAAAATTTTTTTTTTTGATTTTTTTCTCTTTCGATGAC
CTCCCATTGATATTTAAGTTAATAAACGGTCTTCAATTTCTCAAGTTTCAGTTTCATTTTTCTTGTTCTA
TTACAACTTTTTTTACTTCTTGCTCATTAGAAAGAAAGCATAGCAATCTAATCTAAGTTTTAATTACAAA
ATGGGATCCTCTAAAGGTGAAGAATTATTCACTGGTGTTGTCCCAATTTTGGTTGAATTAGATGGTGATG
TTAATGGTCACAAATTTTCTGTCTCCGGTGAAGGTGAAGGTGATGCTACTTACGGTAAATTGACCTTAAA
ATTTATTTGTACTACTGGTAAATTGCCAGTTCCATGGCCAACCTTAGTCACTACTTTCGGTTATGGTGTT
CAATGTTTTGCGAGATACCCAGATCATATGAAACAACATGACTTTTTCAAGTCTGCCATGCCAGAAGGTT
ATGTTCAAGAAAGAACTATTTTTTTCAAAGATGACGGTAACTACAAGACCAGAGCTGAAGTCAAGTTTGA
AGGTGATACCTTAGTTAATAGAATCGAATTAAAAGGTATTGATTTTAAAGAAGATGGTAACATTTTAGGT
CACAAATTGGAATACAACTATAACTCTCACAATGTTTACATCATGGCTGACAAACAAAAGAATGGTATCA
AAGTTAACTTCAAAATTAGACACAACATTGAAGATGGTTCTGTTCAATTAGCTGACCATTATCAACAAAA
TACTCCAATTGGTGATGGTCCAGTCTTGTTACCAGACAACCATTACTTATCCACTCAATCTGCCTTATCC
AAAGATCCAAACGAAAAGAGAGACCACATGGTCTTGTTAGAATTTGTTACTGCTGCTGGTATTACCCATG
GTATGGATGAATTGTACAAAAGATCTTAAACTAGTAGGACTATTTGCAAAGGGAAGGGATGCTAAGGTAG
AGGGTGAACGTTACAGAAAAGCAGGCTGGGAAGCATATTTGAGAAGATGCGGCCAGCAAAACTAAAAAAC
TGTATTATAAGTAAATGCATGTATACTAAACTCACAAATTAGAGCTTCAATTTAATTATATCAGTTA
Features (pLannotate 1.2.2; 20 found; start..end, strand, type, name):
     47..382     +  CDS            RPN14 (fragment): RPN14_YEAST - Experimental evidence at protein level: Swiss-Prot protein existence level 1. Acts as a regulatory subunit of the 26 proteasome which is involved in the ATP-dependent degradation of ubiquitinated proteins. Is not a genuine component of the 26S proteasome, but an auxiliary factor that interacts with the proteasomal ATPase of 19S regulatory particle (RP). Acts as a chaperone which regulates the highly structured assembly of the 19S regulatory particle. Involved in the substrate specificity of the 26S proteasome and is especially involved in the degradation of ubiquitinated GCN4. Ma
    541..1035    +  CDS            SEC23 (fragment): SEC23_YEAST - Experimental evidence at protein level: Swiss-Prot protein existence level 1. Component of the coat protein complex II (COPII) which promotes the formation of transport vesicles from the endoplasmic reticulum (ER). The coat has two main functions, the physical deformation of the endoplasmic reticulum membrane into vesicles and the selection of cargo molecules. SEC23 interacts with BET3 in order to target TRAPPI complex to COPII involved in internalisation of plasma membrane proteins like the maltose transporter. From Saccharomyces cerevisiae (strain ATCC 204508 / S288c) (Baker's
   1083..1099    -  protein_bind   lac operator: The lac repressor binds to the lac operator to inhibit transcription in E. coli. This inhibition can be relieved by adding lactose or isopropyl-β-D-thiogalactopyranoside (IPTG). lac repressor encoded by lacI
   1107..1137    -  promoter       lac promoter: promoter for the E. coli lac operon
   1152..1173    -  protein_bind   CAP binding site: CAP binding activates transcription in the presence of cAMP. E. coli catabolite activator protein
   1186..1278    -  CDS            lacI (fragment): lac repressor; lacI; The lac repressor binds to the lac operator to inhibit transcription in E. coli. This inhibition can be relieved by adding lactose or isopropyl-β-D-thiogalactopyranoside (IPTG).
   1461..2049    -  rep_origin     ori: high-copy-number ColE1/pMB1/pBR322/pUC origin of replication
   2220..3080    -  CDS            AmpR: β-lactamase; bla; confers resistance to ampicillin, carbenicillin, and related antibiotics
   3081..3185    -  promoter       AmpR promoter: bla
   3280..3315    +  CDS            rop (fragment): Rop protein, which maintains plasmids at low copy number; rop
   3417..3516    +  misc_feature   bom (fragment): basis of mobility region from pBR322
   3522..3679    -  CDS            lacZα (fragment): LacZα fragment of β-galactosidase; lacZ fragment
   3687..3863    -  CDS            SMX3 (fragment): RUXF_YEAST - Experimental evidence at protein level: Swiss-Prot protein existence level 1. Involved in pre-mRNA splicing. Binds snRNA U1, U2, U4 and U5 which contain a highly conserved structural motif called the Sm binding site. From Saccharomyces cerevisiae (strain ATCC 204508 / S288c) (Baker's yeast).
   4302..5863    +  gene           hphMX6: yeast selectable marker conferring hygromycin resistance
   5666..5863    +  terminator     TEF terminator: Ashbya gossypii TEF terminator
   6242..6481    -  CDS            AOS1 (fragment): RHC31_YEAST - Also known as RHC31. Experimental evidence at protein level: Swiss-Prot protein existence level 1. Could be involved in a ubiquitin-related process important for DNA damage tolerance. From Saccharomyces cerevisiae (strain ATCC 204508 / S288c) (Baker's yeast).
   6610..6643    +  protein_bind   loxP: Cre-mediated recombination occurs in the 8-bp core sequence (GCATACAT). Cre recombinase
   6860..7267    +  promoter       TEF1 promoter: S. cerevisiae TEF1; promoter for EF-1α
   7290..8000    +  CDS            GFPmut3: GFPmut3 is a basic (constitutively fluorescent) green fluorescent protein published in 1996, derived from Aequorea victoria. It is reported to be a very rapidly-maturing weak dimer.
   8016..8115    +  CDS            URA3 (fragment): orotidine-5'-phosphate decarboxylase, required for uracil biosynthesis; S. cerevisiae URA3; yeast auxotrophic marker, counterselectable with 5-fluoroorotic acid (5-FOA)
