[The description below was written by a language model from this plasmid's Addgene catalogue record and pLannotate feature annotations shown in this document.]
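Description:
pILGFP5EC4 is a yeast integration plasmid built on pUC19, deposited as an empty backbone for the HapAmp-style in vivo gene amplification system (written "HamAmp" in the record) at the SEC23 locus of Saccharomyces cerevisiae. The catalogue notes an expected nine copies. In E. coli it replicates from the high-copy ColE1/pUC origin and is selected with ampicillin through the bla gene. Remnants of the lac promoter/operator and lacZα region from the pUC19 backbone are also annotated.

According to the depositor's map, the yeast cassette is ordered as follows: the SEC23 promoter region (arm 1), a hygromycin resistance marker driven by the Ashbya gossypii TEF1 promoter and terminator, the SEC23 terminator region (arm 3), an ARS1max replication element, a TEF1 promoter–yEGFP–URA3 terminator reporter unit, and finally the COG7 promoter placed in front of a partial SEC23 coding sequence (arm 2). The feature table agrees with this layout. It detects the hph marker (called hphMX6 by the annotation tool, hphMX4 by the depositor), the TEF1 promoter, a GFPmut3-type green fluorescent protein, a short URA3-derived fragment matching the terminator, and a SEC23 fragment. Fragments of neighbouring yeast genes (SMX3, AOS1, RPN14) most likely come from the genomic flanks and the promoter segment. A single loxP site, not mentioned in the depositor comments, lies upstream of the TEF1 promoter.

The arrangement suggests that integration puts the essential SEC23 gene under the COG7 promoter, presumably a weaker one. Cells would then benefit from amplifying the linked cassette, although the record does not spell out this mechanism. The yEGFP unit appears to serve as a reporter of copy number and expression, or as a placeholder for a gene of interest.
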