Addgene plasmid #185880: pILGFP5EC4
Purpose: (Empty Backbone) A plasmid for in vivo gene amplification (HamAmp) at SEC23 locus (9 copy)
Depositing lab: Claudia Vickers. Depositing organization: University of Queensland. Publication: An in vivo gene amplification system for high level expression in Saccharomyces cerevisiae. Peng B, Esquirol L, Lu Z, Shen Q, Cheah LC, Howard CB, Scott C, Trau M, Dumsday G, Vickers CE. Nat Commun. 2022 May 24;13(1):2895. doi: 10.1038/s41467-022-30529-8. PubMed 35610221.
Backbone
  Vector backbone: pUC19
  Vector type: Yeast Expression
Growth in bacteria
  Bacterial resistance: Ampicillin, 100 μg/mL
  Growth temperature: 37°C
  Growth strain: DH5alpha
  Copy number: High Copy
Gene/Insert
  Gene/Insert name: None
  Mutation: None
Terms and licenses: Academic/Nonprofit Terms; Industry Terms: Not Available to Industry
Depositor comments: PSEC23(Arm 1)> PAg.TEF1>hphMX4>TAg.TEF1- TSEC23(Arm 3)-ARS1max-PTEF1> yEGFP> TURA3-PCOG7> SEC23(partial; Arm2)
How to cite: pILGFP5EC4 was a gift from Claudia Vickers (Addgene plasmid # 185880 ; http://n2t.net/addgene:185880 ; RRID:Addgene_185880)
